>Addgene plasmid #1672 | L4683 | depositor full sequence | sequence record 282 | Author sequence
ATGACCATGATTACGCCAAGCTTGGGCTGCAGGTCGGCTATAATAAGTTCTTGAATAAAATAATTTTCCC
GACAAAACATGAGTATTTCTTTCGAAAATAAAAGTGCAGGCTAATTAGAGATTATTCTGTAATTAACTGC
ATAATTTGTCACGTGCCATAGTTTTACATTCCACTACGTCATAGTTCTTAAAATACTAATCTCCTGAAAA
TAGAAGTAGGTGAAGAAAGTTTAATTATCAGTTCTAAAATGACAATTGATCTTTGGAATATGTTCTGAAA
CTACCGATCATTGAACAGATGCTATTTGAATGATATAGAATTGTATATTTGCAATTTCTGAAACGCGTTC
TTAAAGGCACACAGATTAATTCAAAAGGGTCTGGCCGCAAAAAGGTTTATGGTGGCCGATTTTGAGTTTT
GTGTGTGATTGCTTTTTCACAATCAGTGTTTTCAGGATTATGTGATGAACTAGATCTTCAAGTTTCGTTA
CATTTCATATGTTTTCGGAACTCACGAAGTACATATTGGGTATTGTGCTCAAAAAATTCAGCAATCAGCT
TCGCTCCGCTGACTTTAGAACCCAAAAAAATAGTATGGCCAAACTGACTGTGTTACGATCATTTCAATTT
TTCAATACATATTTAAGATTTCTAAGAGTAAGAAGGTCAAAAACTGTTCTGGAATACATATATATTTTTC
AGGTTACAATTAGTCAAAAAGTGCACTGAAATATACGTTTTAATTTCACGAATAACCCAATTAGTTCAAT
GTATTTTTGGTCAACCAACGTTAAAGTTTGGCTTCCAACCAATTATCATTTCTGATCAACCACAATGTTT
TTTCTTTATCTGCAAGTTAATTTTTTATTTTTATCCAGATGTTTGGCATATTTTTCAATTCTTCACTAGC
GCCCACTTCTTGCACTTCCGGCGCCCTGAATCTAATGCATCTGTTGCAAGAATTGAAAGACCAATCAACA
CATTGTTTTCTTCACGAGATACTGAAGAAAATGAATAAAAACAGAGAAAAAGAGCCATGTGATTAGTGAC
AACTGTTGCTAACAGATACCATAGCTTGGACTTGGTACGTGATGGCAACGTATGGGTCAACAAAAATGAT
TGCAGAGGGGGTGCAAAACAGTCAAGTCGAGAAAATATGAAAAACAGAAAACAAAGAACAGAAAAATGGG
TTTGAGAGTCAGTATAATTTATAAAAGAAAAATTGTACATAGAAATTAACCATTTTTGTAGAAGAAGTTA
TTTTTCAAGCATCGTTAAAAATTATTCAAAGCACCTTATTTCATATTTAATTTTAAACATGGTTAAATGA
ACAACACGGTGCGCAATCAGGAAAACTTGAAATCTGAAACTGTTGTTGTGATCTTCTTCGCAACTGTTCA
GATAGCACTAGTGTAATGTTAAGAGTGCGCGAATATAATGGAATATAATGGATCACACCTCCTGCCATCA
GGTAAACGTCTCTGTTATCACATATTTCCAACTATTAAATTTTTACCTTTTACAGTTTTACATTTTTTTG
AAAAAAGTAACTTTTTGTCTTCAAAATCCCTGACGAAAATATCAAATATTTTAATCGAGACTGCAGAGGA
ACCGATTGATGATTTGGAAAATCCAGCTTTACCTGTGTAAGAACTGAAAAGTTTCATAACCCTAGGGTAT
TCCCAGTTACATTCCCCACTGGCTAACAATAGCACCCAGTTTTTCATCACCTTTCTTCAAATTTCTCGGC
GATTTGTTAAAAACAAAATTTGTGTCCCTTCTCTGATATCTCTATGTCTCTAAACACAAGTTCATCGGAA
AACGAAGGAGGGTAGGTGTTGGTTGGGCTCCCGAAGTGAAAATAGAAGAGCAAGAATAGAATATTAGAGA
GAGAGTGCAGAGAGGGCGGGATAGCTCCCGGGATTCCGTTTTCTTCTTCTTTATCTTCAACGATGATGTG
TGTGCGTGTTGTATAGATTCTGTTGCTCCCCCACAACTCGCTCCGAAGGCTCAATACAATTCAATTGATA
TTGGAGGAGAGCCTACCGGAGTGGGAGGATAAGAAGAAACATAAGAAGAAGAAGAAGAAGAAGCATGCTT
CTGGTTTTTGATGCTATGAAAACGGCACAAAAAGATGATTGAGGTCCCTTTTCAATACCTTCTCTCATCT
TTCAAATCCCATTGAAACCTAAAACTTCTCACCACGCTTTACCATTGTTCTCCAAAAACTTATAGCAATG
TCTATAACTTTTTTATCTCTGAAAAGCAGTGTTCCATTTTTCTTTTTCCTATTTTATTTCAATTGTTTCT
CACATTTCGTTTGGATTCTTTGCTTGTCAACCAGCTTCTTCTTCCACTTTTACCGTCTAATTTTCAGGGC
AGGGAGCCATCAAACCCACGACCACTAGATCCATCTAGAGGATCCCCGGGATTGGCCAAAGGACCCAAAG
GAGGACCCTTGGAGGGTACCGGTAGAAAAAATGAGTAAAGGAGAAGAACTTTTCACTGGAGTTGTCCCAA
TTCTTGTTGAATTAGATGGTGATGTTAATGGGCACAAATTTTCTGTCAGTGGAGAGGGTGAAGGTGATGC
AACATACGGAAAACTTACCCTTAAATTTATTTGCACTACTGGAAAACTACCTGTTCCATGGGTAAGTTTA
AACATATATATACTAACTAACCCTGATTATTTAAATTTTCAGCCAACACTTGTCACTACTTTCGGTTATG
GTCTTCAATGCTTCGCCAGATACCCAGATCATATGAAACAGCATGACTTTTTCAAGAGTGCCATGCCCGA
AGGTTATGTACAGGAAAGAACTATATTTTTCAAAGATGACGGGAACTACAAGACACGTAAGTTTAAACAG
TTCGGTACTAACTAACCATACATATTTAAATTTTCAGGTGCTGAAGTCAAGTTTGAAGGTGATACCCTTG
TTAATAGAATCGAGTTAAAAGGTATTGATTTTAAAGAAGATGGAAACATTCTTGGACACAAATTGGAATA
CAACTATAACTCACACAATGTATACATCATGGCAGACAAACAAAAGAATGGAATCAAAGTTGTAAGTTTA
AACATGATTTTACTAACTAACTAATCTGATTTAAATTTTCAGAACTTCAAAATTAGACACAACATTGAAG
ATGGAAGCGTTCAACTAGCAGACCATTATCAACAAAATACTCCAATTGGCGATGGCCCTGTCCTTTTACC
AGACAACCATTACCTGTCCTACCAATCTGCCCTTTCGAAAGATCCCAACGAAAAGAGAGACCACATGGTC
CTTCTTGAGTTTGTAACAGCTGCTGGGATTACACATGGCATGGATGAACTATACAAATGCCCGGTGGGTG
AAGACCAGAAACAGCACCTCGAACTGAGCCGCGATATTGCCCAGCGTTTCAACGCGCTGTATGGCGAGAT
CGATCCCGTCGTTTTACAACGTCGTGACTGGGAAAACCCTGGCGTTACCCAACTTAATCGCCTTGCAGCA
CATCCCCCTTTCGCCAGCTGGCGTAATAGCGAAGAGGCCCGCACCGATCGCCCTTCCCAACAGTTGCGAA
GGTAAGTTTAAACAGATCCATACTAACTAACTTGTTCTGACATAATTTTCAGCTTGAATGGCGAATGGCG
CTTTGCCTGGTTTCCGGCACCAGAAGCGGTGCCGGAAAGCTGGCTGGAGTGCGATCTTCCTGAGGCCGAT
ACTGTCGTCGTCCCCTCAAACTGGCAGATGCACGGTTACGATGCGCCCATCTACACCAACGTGACCTATC
CCATTACGGTCAATCCGCCGTTTGTTCCCACGGAGAATCCGACGGGTTGTTACTCGCTCACATTTAATGT
TGATGAAAGCTGGCTACAGGAAGGCCAGACGCGAATTATTTTTGATGGCGTTAACTCGGCGTTTCATCTG
TGGTGCAACGGGCGCTGGGTCGGTTACGGCCAGGTAAGTTTAATTAAGTTGATACTAACTAACAAGATCT
GATTAATTTTCAGGACAGTCGTTTGCCGTCTGAATTTGACCTGAGCGCATTTTTACGCGCCGGAGAAAAC
CGCCTCGCGGTGATGGTGCTGCGCTGGAGTGACGGCAGTTATCTGGAAGATCAGGATATGTGGCGGATGA
GCGGCATTTTCCGTGACGTCTCGTTGCTGCATAAACCGACTACACAAATCAGCGATTTCCATGTTGCCAC
TCGCTTTAATGATGATTTCTCCCGCGCTGTACTGGAGGCTGAAGTCCAGGTAAGTTTAAACAGGATCTTA
CTAACTAACATGCTAACACTGAATTTTCAGATGTGCGGCGAGTTGCGTGACTACCTACGGGTAACAGTTT
CTTTATGGCAGGGTGAAACGCAGGTCGCCAGCGGCACCGCGCCTTTCGGCGGTGAAATTATCGATGAGCG
TGGTGGTTATGCCGATCGCGTCACACTACGTCTGAACGTCGAAAACCCGAAACTGTGGAGCGCCGAAATC
CCGAATCTCTATCGTGCGGTGGTTGAACTGCACACCGCCGACGGCACGCTGATTGAAGCAGAAGCCTGCG
ATGTCGGTTTCCGCGAGGTGCGGATTGAAAATGGTCTGCTGCTGCTGAACGGCAAGCCGTTGCTGATTCG
AGGCGTTAACCGTCACGAGCATCATCCTCTGCATGGTCAGGTCATGGATGAGCAGACGATGGTGCAGGAT
GTAAGTTTAAACTATTCGTTACTAACTAACTTTAAACATTTAAATTTTCAGATCCTGCTGATGAAGCAGA
ACAACTTTAACGCCGTGCGCTGTTCGCATTATCCGAACCATCCGCTGTGGTACACGCTGTGCGACCGCTA
CGGCCTGTATGTGGTGGATGAAGCCAATATTGAAACCCACGGCATGGTGCCAATGAATCGTCTGACCGAT
GATCCGCGCTGGCTACCGGCGATGAGCGAACGCGTAACGCGAATGGTGCAGCGCGATCGTAATCACCCGA
GTGTGATCATCTGGTCGCTGGGGAATGGTAAGTTTAAACAGTTGAATACTAACTAACGGAGATCTTTGAA
ATTTTCAGAATCAGGCCACGGCGCTAATCACGACGCGCTGTATCGCTGGATCAAATCTGTCGATCCTTCC
CGCCCGGTGCAGTATGAAGGCGGCGGAGCCGACACCACGGCCACCGATATTATTTGCCCGATGTACGCGC
GCGTGGATGAAGACCAGCCCTTCCCGGCTGTGCCGAAATGGTCCATCAAAAAATGGCTTTCGCTACCTGG
AGAGACGCGCCCGCTGATTCTTTGCGAGGTAAGTTTAAACAGAACTCTACTAACTAACACATTAGATCCT
AATTTTCAGTACGCTCACGCGATGGGCAACAGTCTTGGCGGTTTCGCTAAATACTGGCAGGCGTTTCGTC
AGTATCCCCGTTTACAGGGCGGCTTCGTCTGGGACTGGGTGGATCAGTCGCTGATTAAATATGATGAAAA
CGGCAACCCGTGGTCGGCTTACGGCGGTGATTTTGGCGATACGCCGAACGATCGCCAGTTCTGTATGAAC
GGTCTGGTCTTTGCCGACCGCACGCCGCATCCAGCGTAAGTTTAAACAATAACCTACTAACTAACGTAGA
TAATTTAAATTTTCAGGCTGACGGAAGCAAAACACCAGCAGCAGTTTTTCCAGTTCCGTTTATCCGGGCA
AACCATCGAAGTGACCAGCGAATACCTGTTCCGTCATAGCGATAACGAGCTCCTGCACTGGATGGTGGCG
CTGGATGGTAAGCCGCTGGCAAGCGGTGAAGTGCCTCTGGATGTCGCTCCACAAGGTAAACAGTTGATTG
AACTGCCTGAACTACCGCAGCCGGAGAGCGCCGGGCAACTCTGGCTCACAGTACGCGTAGTGCAACCGAA
CGCGACCGCATGGTCAGAAGCCGGGCACATCAGCGCATGGCAGCAGTGGAGGTAAGTTTAAACAAGATCC
TACTAACTAACTCTACATTGATGAATTTTCAGACTGGCGGAAAACCTCAGTGTGACGCTCCCCGCCGCGT
CCCACGCCATCCCGCATCTGACCACCAGCGAAATGGATTTTTGCATCGAGCTGGGTAATAAGCGTTGGCA
ATTTAACCGCCAGTCAGGCTTTCTTTCACAGATGTGGATTGGCGATAAAAAACAACTGCTGACGCCGCTG
CGCGATCAGTTCACCCGTGCACCGCTGGATAACGACATTGGCGTAAGTGAAGCGACCCGCATTGACCCTA
ACGCCTGGGTCGGTAAGTTTAAACAAAGTTGTACTAACTAACGAAGATCTTGATAATTTTCAGAACGCTG
GAAGGCGGCGGGCCATTACCAGGCCGAAGCAGCGTTGTTGCAGTGCACGGCAGATACACTTGCTGATGCG
GTGCTGATTACGACCGCTCACGCGTGGCAGCATCAGGGGAAAACCTTATTTATCAGCCGGAAAACCTACC
GGATTGATGGTAGTGGTCAAATGGCGATTACCGTTGATGTTGAAGTGGCGAGCGATACACCGCATCCGGC
GCGGATTGGCCTGAACTGCCAGCTGGCGCAGGTAGCAGAGCGGGTAAACTGGCTCGGATTAGGGCCGCAA
GAAAACTATCCCGACCGCCTTACTGCCGCCTGTTTTGACCGCTGGGATCTGCCATTGTCAGACATGTAGT
AAGTTTAAACTTGATAGTACTAACTAACATGTTTCATTTAAATTTTCAGTACCCCGTACGTCTTCCCGAG
CGAAAACGGTCTGCGCTGCGGGACGCGCGAATTGAATTATGGCCCACACCAGTGGCGCGGCGACTTCCAG
TTCAACATCAGCCGCTACAGTCAACAGCAACTGATGGAAACCAGCCATCGCCATCTGCTGCACGCGGAAG
AAGGCACATGGCTGAATATCGACGGTTTCCATATGGGGATTGGTGGCGACGACTCCTGGAGCCCGTCAGT
ATCGGCGGAATTCCAACTGAGCGCCGGTCGCTACCATTACCAACTTGTCTGGTGTCAAAAATAATAGGGG
CCGCTGTCATCAGAGTAAGTTTAAACTGAGTTCTACTAACTAACGAGTAATATTTAAATTTTCAGCATCT
CGCGCCCGTGCCTCTGACTTCTAAGTCCAATTACTCTTCAACATCCCTACATGCTCTTTCTCCCTGTGCT
CCCACCCCCTATTTTTGTTATTATCAAAAAACTTCTCTTAATTTCTTTGTTTTTTAGCTTCTTTTAAGTC
ACCTCTAACAATGAAATTGTGTAGATTCAAAAATAGAATTAATTCGTAATAAAAAGTCGAAAAAAATTGT
GCTCCCTCCCCCCATTAATAATAATTCTATCCCAAAATCTACACAATGTTCTGTGTACACTTCTTATGTT
TTTTACTTCTGATAAATTTTTTTGAAACATCATAGAAAAAACCGCACACAAAATACCTTATCATATGTTA
CGTTTCAGTTTATGACCGCAATTTTTATTTCTTCGCACGTCTGGGCCTCTCATGACGTCAAATCATGCTC
ATCGTGAAAAAGTTTTGGAGTATTTTTGGAATTTTTCAATCAAGTGAAAGTTTATGAAATTAATTTTCCT
GCTTTTGCTTTTTGGGGTTTCCCCTATTGTTTGTCAAGATTTCGAGGACGGCGTTTTTCTTGCTAAAATC
ACAAGTATTGATGAGCACGATGCAAGAAAGATCGGAAGAAGGTTTGGGTTTGAGGCTCAGTGGAAGGTGA
GTAGAAGTTGATAATTTGAAAGTGGAGTAGTGTCTATGGGGTTTTTGCCTTAAATGACAGAATACATTCC
CAATATACCAAACATAACTGTTTCCTACTAGTCGGCCGTACGGGCCCTTTCGTCTCGCGCGTTTCGGTGA
TGACGGTGAAAACCTCTGACACATGCAGCTCCCGGAGACGGTCACAGCTTGTCTGTAAGCGGATGCCGGG
AGCAGACAAGCCCGTCAGGGCGCGTCAGCGGGTGTTGGCGGGTGTCGGGGCTGGCTTAACTATGCGGCAT
CAGAGCAGATTGTACTGAGAGTGCACCATATGCGGTGTGAAATACCGCACAGATGCGTAAGGAGAAAATA
CCGCATCAGGCGGCCTTAAGGGCCTCGTGATACGCCTATTTTTATAGGTTAATGTCATGATAATAATGGT
TTCTTAGACGTCAGGTGGCACTTTTCGGGGAAATGTGCGCGGAACCCCTATTTGTTTATTTTTCTAAATA
CATTCAAATATGTATCCGCTCATGAGACAATAACCCTGATAAATGCTTCAATAATATTGAAAAAGGAAGA
GTATGAGTATTCAACATTTCCGTGTCGCCCTTATTCCCTTTTTTGCGGCATTTTGCCTTCCTGTTTTTGC
TCACCCAGAAACGCTGGTGAAAGTAAAAGATGCTGAAGATCAGTTGGGTGCACGAGTGGGTTACATCGAA
CTGGATCTCAACAGCGGTAAGATCCTTGAGAGTTTTCGCCCCGAAGAACGTTTTCCAATGATGAGCACTT
TTAAAGTTCTGCTATGTGGCGCGGTATTATCCCGTATTGACGCCGGGCAAGAGCAACTCGGTCGCCGCAT
ACACTATTCTCAGAATGACTTGGTTGAGTACTCACCAGTCACAGAAAAGCATCTTACGGATGGCATGACA
GTAAGAGAATTATGCAGTGCTGCCATAACCATGAGTGATAACACTGCGGCCAACTTACTTCTGACAACGA
TCGGAGGACCGAAGGAGCTAACCGCTTTTTTGCACAACATGGGGGATCATGTAACTCGCCTTGATCGTTG
GGAACCGGAGCTGAATGAAGCCATACCAAACGACGAGCGTGACACCACGATGCCTGTAGCAATGGCAACA
ACGTTGCGCAAACTATTAACTGGCGAACTACTTACTCTAGCTTCCCGGCAACAATTAATAGACTGGATGG
AGGCGGATAAAGTTGCAGGACCACTTCTGCGCTCGGCCCTTCCGGCTGGCTGGTTTATTGCTGATAAATC
TGGAGCCGGTGAGCGTGGGTCTCGCGGTATCATTGCAGCACTGGGGCCAGATGGTAAGCCCTCCCGTATC
GTAGTTATCTACACGACGGGGAGTCAGGCAACTATGGATGAACGAAATAGACAGATCGCTGAGATAGGTG
CCTCACTGATTAAGCATTGGTAACTGTCAGACCAAGTTTACTCATATATACTTTAGATTGATTTAAAACT
TCATTTTTAATTTAAAAGGATCTAGGTGAAGATCCTTTTTGATAATCTCATGACCAAAATCCCTTAACGT
GAGTTTTCGTTCCACTGAGCGTCAGACCCCGTAGAAAAGATCAAAGGATCTTCTTGAGATCCTTTTTTTC
TGCGCGTAATCTGCTGCTTGCAAACAAAAAAACCACCGCTACCAGCGGTGGTTTGTTTGCCGGATCAAGA
GCTACCAACTCTTTTTCCGAAGGTAACTGGCTTCAGCAGAGCGCAGATACCAAATACTGTCCTTCTAGTG
TAGCCGTAGTTAGGCCACCACTTCAAGAACTCTGTAGCACCGCCTACATACCTCGCTCTGCTAATCCTGT
TACCAGTGGCTGCTGCCAGTGGCGATAAGTCGTGTCTTACCGGGTTGGACTCAAGACGATAGTTACCGGA
TAAGGCGCAGCGGTCGGGCTGAACGGGGGGTTCGTGCACACAGCCCAGCTTGGAGCGAACGACCTACACC
GAACTGAGATACCTACAGCGTGAGCATTGAGAAAGCGCCACGCTTCCCGAAGGGAGAAAGGCGGACAGGT
ATCCGGTAAGCGGCAGGGTCGGAACAGGAGAGCGCACGAGGGAGCTTCCAGGGGGAAACGCCTGGTATCT
TTATAGTCCTGTCGGGTTTCGCCACCTCTGACTTGAGCGTCGATTTTTGTGATGCTCGTCAGGGGGGCGG
AGCCTATGGAAAAACGCCAGCAACGCGGCCTTTTTACGGTTCCTGGCCTTTTGCTGGCCTTTTGCTCACA
TGTTCTTTCCTGCGTTATCCCCTGATTCTGTGGATAACCGTATTACCGCCTTTGAGTGAGCTGATACCGC
TCGCCGCAGCCGAACGACCGAGCGCAGCGAGTCAGTGAGCGAGGAAGCGGAAGAGCGCCCAATACGCAAA
CCGCCTCTCCCCGCGCGTTGGCCGATTCATTAATGCAGCTGGCACGACAGGTTTCCCGACTGGAAAGCGG
GCAGTGAGCGCAACGCAATTAATGTGAGTTAGCTCACTCATTAGGCACCCCAGGCTTTACACTTTATGCT
TCCGGCTCGTATGTTGTGTGGAATTGTGAGCGGATAACAATTTCACACAGGAAACAGCT
Features (pLannotate 1.2.2; 16 found; start..end, strand, type, name):
   2414..2430    -  misc_feature   MCS (fragment): pUC18/19 multiple cloning site
   2484..3347    +  CDS            cpCitrine: cpCitrine is a basic (constitutively fluorescent) green/yellow fluorescent protein published in 2001, derived from Aequorea victoria.
   3351..3431    +  CDS            trpS (fragment): SYW_ECOLI - Experimental evidence at protein level: Swiss-Prot protein existence level 1. Catalyzes the attachment of tryptophan to tRNA(Trp). Amino acylates tRNA(Trp) with both L- and D-tryptophan, although D-tryptophan is a poor substrate (PubMed:10918062). From Escherichia coli (strain K12).
   3436..3568    +  CDS            lacZα (fragment): LacZα fragment of β-galactosidase; lacZ fragment
   3620..3954    +  CDS            lacZ (fragment): β-galactosidase; lacZ
   4001..6991    +  CDS            lacZ: BGAL_ECOLI - Experimental evidence at protein level: Swiss-Prot protein existence level 1. From Escherichia coli (strain K12).
   7544..7696    +  CDS            aex-5 (fragment): AEX5_CAEEL - Also known as kpc-3 From Caenorhabditis elegans.
   7824..7859    +  CDS            rop (fragment): Rop protein, which maintains plasmids at low copy number; rop
   7961..8060    +  misc_feature   bom (fragment): basis of mobility region from pBR322
   8158..8262    +  promoter       AmpR promoter: bla
   8263..9123    +  CDS            AmpR: β-lactamase; bla; confers resistance to ampicillin, carbenicillin, and related antibiotics
   9294..9882    +  rep_origin     ori: high-copy-number ColE1/pMB1/pBR322/pUC origin of replication
  10065..10157   +  CDS            lacI (fragment): lac repressor; lacI; The lac repressor binds to the lac operator to inhibit transcription in E. coli. This inhibition can be relieved by adding lactose or isopropyl-β-D-thiogalactopyranoside (IPTG).
  10170..10191   +  protein_bind   CAP binding site: CAP binding activates transcription in the presence of cAMP. E. coli catabolite activator protein
  10206..10236   +  promoter       lac promoter: promoter for the E. coli lac operon
  10244..10260   +  protein_bind   lac operator: The lac repressor binds to the lac operator to inhibit transcription in E. coli. This inhibition can be relieved by adding lactose or isopropyl-β-D-thiogalactopyranoside (IPTG). lac repressor encoded by lacI
