[The description below was written by a language model from this plasmid's Addgene catalogue record and pLannotate feature annotations shown in this document.]
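Description:
L4683 (Fire Lab miniprep pPD133.86) is a roughly 10.3 kb worm expression vector from the 1999 Fire Lab Vector Kit, catalogued as an empty backbone with no separate insert and an unnamed parental backbone. It is propagated in E. coli using a high-copy ColE1/pUC-type origin and selected through the β-lactamase (AmpR) gene under its own promoter. Remnants of pUC/pBR322-type sequence (lac promoter/operator, CAP site, and rop, bom and lacI fragments) surround the bacterial portion. No marker for selection in worms is recorded.

The payload is defined mainly by the depositor's list of component modules, which is truncated in the record. It begins with "myo3-2341" and "myo3Tsa", indicating upstream sequence from the C. elegans myo-3 gene, a body-wall muscle myosin heavy chain whose promoter is commonly used for muscle expression. This region is not annotated in the feature table, although about 2.4 kb lies ahead of the first annotated feature. Next come GFP segments (gfpN, gfpGLA, gfpT203Y, gfpC) interrupted by synthetic introns (the IVS modules), which Fire vectors use to boost expression in worms. The T203Y change is a yellow-shifting mutation, consistent with the annotation software matching this coding region to a Citrine-like yellow variant. The fluorescent protein is followed by lacZ, also split by multiple IVS introns, which explains why β-galactosidase is annotated as several separate fragments. The short trpS and aex-5 hits are probably linker or flanking sequence matches rather than functional genes. The arrangement suggests a muscle-expressed YFP::lacZ dual reporter usable as an expression control or as a scaffold for restriction-based cloning, though the record does not state a specific purpose.
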