Addgene plasmid #1672: L4683
Purpose: (Empty Backbone)
Depositing lab: Andrew Fire. Depositing organization: Carnegie Institution for Science.
Backbone
  Vector backbone: Unknown
  Backbone size (bp): 10287
  Vector type: Worm Expression
Growth in bacteria
  Bacterial resistance: Ampicillin, 100 μg/mL
  Growth temperature: 37°C
  Growth strain: DH5alpha
  Copy number: Unknown
Gene/Insert
  Gene/Insert name: None
  Tag / fusion protein: myo3-2341, myo3Tsa, gfpN, IVSR, gfpGLA, IVSS, IVST, gfpT203Y, gfpC, lacZN, IVSB, IVSD, IVSE, IVSF, IVSG, IVSH, IVSI, IVS...
  Cloning method: Restriction Enzyme
Terms and licenses: Academic/Nonprofit Terms; Industry Terms: Not Available to Industry
Depositor comments: See Fire Lab Vector Kit Documentation 1999. Fire Lab Miniprep Number pPD133.86, Ligation number L4683.
How to cite: L4683 was a gift from Andrew Fire (Addgene plasmid # 1672 ; http://n2t.net/addgene:1672 ; RRID:Addgene_1672)
