>Addgene plasmid #1672 | L4683 | addgene partial sequence | sequence record 16804 | 1672_m13reverse
GGGCGCNGTCGGCTATATAAGTTCTTGAATAAAATAATTTTCCCGACAAAACATGAGTATTTCTTTCGAA
AATAAAAGTGCAGGCTAATTAGAGATTATTCTGTAATTAACTGCATAATTTGTCACGTGCCATAGTTTTA
CATTCCACTACGTCATAGTTCTTAAAATACTAATCTCCTGAAAATAGAAGTAGGTGAAGAAAGTTTAATT
ATCAGTTCTAAAATGACAATTGATCTTTGGAATATGTTCTGAAACTACCGATCATTGAACAGATGCTATT
TGAATGATATAGAATTGTATATTTGCAATTTCTGAAACGCGTTCTTAAAGGCACACAGATTAATTCAAAA
GGGTCTGGCCGCAAAAAGGTTTATGGTGGCCGATTTTGAGTTTTGTGTGTGATTGCTTTTTCACAATCAG
TGTTTTCAGGATTATGTGATGAACTAGATCTTCAAGTTTCGTTACATTTCATATGTTTTCGGAACTCACG
AAGTACATATTGGGTATTGTGCTCAAAAAATTCAGCAATCAGCTTCGCTCCGCTGACTTTAGAACCCAAA
AAAATAGTATGGCCAAACTGACTGTGTTACGATCATTTCAATTTTTCAATACATATTTAAGATTTCTAAG
AGTAAGAAGGTCAAAAACTGTTCTGGAATACATATATATTTTTCAGGTTACAATTAGTCAAAAAGTGCAC
TGAAATATACGTTTTAATTTCACGAATAACCCAATTAGTTCAATGTATTTTTGGTCAACCAACGTTAAAG
TTTGGCTTCCAACCAATTATCATTTCTGATCAACCACAATGTTTTTTCTTTATCTGCAAGTTAATTTTTT
ATTTTTATCCAGATGTTTGGCATATTTTTCAATTCTTCACTAGCGCCCACTTCTTGCACTTCCGGCGCCC
TGAATCTAATGCATCTGTTGCAAGAATTGAAAGACCATCCACACATTGTTTTCTTCNCGAGATACTGAAG
AAATGANTAAAACCGAGAAAAGAGCCTGTGATAGNGACACNGTGCTACAGAACNTAGCTGGACTGGACGG
AGGCACGTTGGTCACAAATGATGCGAGGGNGCAACGNCAGNCAGAATTGAAACCGAACNAGACGAATGGG
TGANGCGTTATTAAANAAATGGCTNAATACCTTTGGNAANTNTTCCCCCNTAAATTCCNCCTNTCNTTTT
TACGGTAGACCCGGCCCCGANTGACCNNGGGGGNCNCCCGCNACCCGGGNANGNAAAGNAAGNCCCCCCG
ANCCNCACCAATTTTTNTTTTAAAATTNCCCAAATTCNGGGGGGACCCCNNNCCCCCCNCC
